>Addgene plasmid #43249 | II-ACTG | depositor partial sequence | sequence record 58514 | II-ACTG sequence 426 bps
CGTCTCGCTTAACCCCAGAGCAGGTCGTGGCAATCGCCTCCAACATTGGCGGGAAACAGGCACTCGAGAC
TGTCCAGCGCCTGCTTCCCGTGCTGTGCCAAGCGCACGGACTCACCCCAGAGCAGGTCGTGGCGATCGCA
AGCCACGACGGAGGAAAGCAAGCCTTGGAAACAGTACAGAGGCTGTTGCCTGTGCTGTGCCAAGCGCACG
GCCTCACCCCAGAGCAGGTCGTGGCCATTGCCTCGAATGGAGGGGGCAAACAGGCGTTGGAAACCGTACA
ACGATTGCTGCCGGTGCTGTGCCAAGCGCACGGATTAACCCCAGAGCAGGTCGTGGCAATCGCGAGCAAT
AACGGCGGAAAACAGGCTTTGGAAACGGTGCAGAGGCTCCTTCCAGTGCTGTGCCAAGCGCACGGGCTCA
GAGACG
