>Addgene plasmid #43249 | II-ACTG | addgene partial sequence | sequence record 62084 | M13-F20 5'-TGTAAAACGACGGCCAGT-3'
CTATAGGGCGAATTGGGCCCTCTAGATGCATGCTCGAGCGGCCGCCAGTGTGATGGATATCTGCAGAATT
CGCCCTTAGTATCTTTCCTGTGCCCACGTCTCTGAGCCCGTGCGCTTGGCACAGCACTGGAAGGAGCCTC
TGCACCGTTTCCAAAGCCTGTTTTCCGCCGTTATTGCTCGCGATTGCCACGACCTGCTCTGGGGTTAATC
CGTGCGCTTGGCACAGCACCGGCAGCAATCGTTGTACGGTTTCCAACGCCTGTTTGCCCCCTCCATTCGA
GGCAATGGCCACGACCTGCTCTGGGGTGAGGCCGTGCGCTTGGCACAGCACAGGCAACAGCCTCTGTACT
GTTTCCAAGGCTTGCTTTCCTCCGTCGTGGCTTGCGATCGCCACGACCTGCTCTGGGGTGAGTCCGTGCG
CTTGGCACAGCACGGGAAGCAGGCGCTGGACAGTCTCGAGTGCCTGTTTCCCGCCAATGTTGGAGGCGAT
TGCCACGACCTGCTCTGGGGTTAAGCGAGACGCGCTAGGACGGCATCTATATAAGGGCGAATTCCAGCAC
ACTGGCGGCCGTTACTAGTGGATCCGAGCTCGGTACCAAGCTTGGCGTAATCATGGTCATAGCTGTTTCC
TGTGTGAAATTGTTATCCGCTCACAATTCCACACAACATACGAGCCGGAAGCATAAAGTGTAAAGCCTGG
GGTGCCTAATGAGTGAGCTAACTCACATTAATTGCGTTGCGCTCACTGCCCGCTTTCCAGTCGGGAAACC
TGTCGTGCCAGCTGCATTAATGAATCGGCCAACGCGCGGGGAGAGGCGGTTTGCGTATTGGGCGCTCTTC
CGCTTCCTCGCTCACTGACTCGCTGCGCTCGGTCGTTCGGCTGCGGCGAGCGGGTATCAGCTCACTCAAA
GGCGGTAATACG
