[The description below was written by a language model from this plasmid's Addgene catalogue record.]
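Description:
II-ACTG is a bacterial cloning plasmid built on the commercial pCRII-TOPO backbone (about 4.0 kb without insert), into which a 426 bp synthetic fragment was introduced by TOPO cloning. It is maintained as a high-copy plasmid in E. coli and carries both ampicillin and kanamycin resistance, the dual selection typical of this backbone. The insert sits between the T7 and M13-reverse priming sites, which are listed as the sequencing primers for verifying it. No feature table accompanies the record, so the positions of the origin, markers and flanking elements are not documented here, and no promoter intended to drive expression of the insert is stated. This is consistent with its classification as a cloning vector rather than an expression vector.

The record describes the insert only by its name and as synthetic, without stating what it encodes. The plasmid was deposited in connection with a TALEN genome-editing system developed for generating human stem cell-based disease models. In that context the name plausibly denotes a pre-assembled block of four TAL effector repeat units recognising the bases A, C, T and G, with "II" indicating its position in a multi-part array. An insert of 426 bp is roughly the size expected for four repeats of about 34 amino acids each. This interpretation is an inference from the name, size and associated publication, not something the catalogue fields state explicitly. On that reading, the plasmid would serve as a library component: a stock of a defined repeat module to be excised or amplified and joined with other modules when building custom TALEN DNA-binding domains, not a construct delivered to cells itself.
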