Addgene plasmid #43249: II-ACTG
Depositing lab: Chad Cowan & Kiran Musunuru. Depositing organization: Harvard University. Publication: A TALEN Genome-Editing System for Generating Human Stem Cell-Based Disease Models. Ding Q, Lee YK, Schaefer EA, Peters DT, Veres A, Kim K, Kuperwasser N, Motola DL, Meissner TB, Hendriks WT, Trevisan M, Gupta RM, Moisan A, Banks E, Friesen M, Schinzel RT, Xia F, Tang A, Xia Y, Figueroa E, Wann A, Ahfeldt T, Daheron L, Zhang F, Rubin LL, Peng LF, Chung RT, Musunuru K, Cowan CA. Cell Stem Cell. 2012 Dec 12. pii: S1934-5909(12)00645-5. doi: 10.1016/j.stem.2012.11.011. PubMed 23246482.
Backbone
  Vector backbone: pCRII-TOPO
  Backbone manufacturer: Invitrogen
  Backbone size w/o insert (bp): 3973
  Vector type: Bacterial Cloning
Growth in bacteria
  Bacterial resistance: Ampicillin and Kanamycin, 100 & 50 μg/mL
  Growth temperature: 37°C
  Growth strain: Top10
  Copy number: High Copy
Gene/Insert
  Gene/Insert name: II-ACTG
  Species: Synthetic
  Insert size (bp): 426
  Cloning method: TOPO Cloning
  Sequencing primers: 5′ T7; 3′ M13-rev
Terms and licenses: Academic/Nonprofit Terms; Industry Terms: Not Available to Industry
How to cite: II-ACTG was a gift from Chad Cowan & Kiran Musunuru (Addgene plasmid # 43249 ; http://n2t.net/addgene:43249 ; RRID:Addgene_43249)
